>Addgene plasmid #99122 | pAAV-CAG-mTurquoise2 | addgene full sequence | sequence record 189655 | Addgene NGS Result
CCTGCAGGCAGCTGCGCGCTCGCTCGCTCACTGAGGCCGCCCGGGCGTCGGGCGACCTTTGGTCGCCCGG
CCTCAGTGAGCGAGCGAGCGCGCAGAGAGGGAGTGGCCAACTCCATCACTAGGGGTTCCTGCGGCCGCAC
GCGTAACACTAGTTATTAATAGTAATCAATTACGGGGTCATTAGTTCATAGCCCATATATGGAGTTCCGC
GTTACATAACTTACGGTAAATGGCCCGCCTGGCTGACCGCCCAACGACCCCCGCCCATTGACGTCAATAA
TGACGTATGTTCCCATAGTAACGCCAATAGGGACTTTCCATTGACGTCAATGGGTGGAGTATTTACGGTA
AACTGCCCACTTGGCAGTACATCAAGTGTATCATATGCCAAGTACGCCCCCTATTGACGTCAATGACGGT
AAATGGCCCGCCTGGCATTATGCCCAGTACATGACCTTATGGGACTTTCCTACTTGGCAGTACATCTACG
TATTAGTCATCGCTATTACCATGGTCGAGGTGAGCCCCACGTTCTGCTTCACTCTCCCCATCTCCCCCCC
CTCCCCACCCCCAATTTTGTATTTATTTATTTTTTAATTATTTTGTGCAGCGATGGGGGCGGGGGGGGGG
GGGGGGCGCGCGCCAGGCGGGGCGGGGCGGGGCGAGGGGCGGGGCGGGGCGAGGCGGAGAGGTGCGGCGG
CAGCCAATCAGAGCGGCGCGCTCCGAAAGTTTCCTTTTATGGCGAGGCGGCGGCGGCGGCGGCCCTATAA
AAAGCGAAGCGCGCGGCGGGCGGGAGTCGCTGCGCGCTGCCTTCGCCCCGTGCCCCGCTCCGCCGCCGCC
TCGCGCCGCCCGCCCCGGCTCTGACTGACCGCGTTACTCCCACAGGTGAGCGGGCGGGACGGCCCTTCTC
CTCCGGGCTGTAATTAGCGCTTGGTTTAATGACGGCTTGTTTCTTTTCTGTGGCTGCGTGAAAGCCTTGA
GGGGCTCCGGGAGCGCCGGCAGGAAGGAAATGGGCGGGGAGGGCCTTCGTGCGTCGCCGCGCCGCCGTCC
CCTTCTCCCTCTCCAGCCTCGGGGCTGTCCGCGGGGGGACGGCTGCCTTCGGGGGGGACGGGGCAGGGCG
GGGTTCGGCTTCTGGCGTGTGACCGGCGGCTCTAGAGCCTCTGCTAACCATGTTCATGCCTTCTTCTTTT
TCCTACAGCTCCTGGGCAACGTGCTGGTTATTGTGCTGTCTCATCATTTTGGCAAAGAATTGCGGCCCAA
CGGTACCGCCACCATGGTGAGCAAGGGCGAGGAGCTGTTCACCGGGGTGGTGCCCATCCTGGTCGAGCTG
GACGGCGACGTAAACGGCCACAAGTTCAGCGTGTCCGGCGAGGGCGAGGGCGATGCCACCTACGGCAAGC
TGACCCTGAAGTTCATCTGCACCACCGGCAAGCTGCCCGTGCCCTGGCCCACCCTCGTGACCACCCTGTC
CTGGGGCGTGCAGTGCTTCGCCCGCTACCCCGACCACATGAAGCAGCACGACTTCTTCAAGTCCGCCATG
CCCGAAGGCTACGTCCAGGAGCGCACCATCTTCTTCAAGGACGACGGCAACTACAAGACCCGCGCCGAGG
TGAAGTTCGAGGGCGACACCCTGGTGAACCGCATCGAGCTGAAGGGCATCGACTTCAAGGAGGACGGCAA
CATCCTGGGGCACAAGCTGGAGTACAACTACTTCAGCGACAACGTCTATATCACCGCCGACAAGCAGAAG
AACGGCATCAAGGCCAACTTCAAGATCCGCCACAACATCGAGGACGGCGGCGTGCAGCTCGCCGACCACT
ACCAGCAGAACACCCCCATCGGCGACGGCCCCGTGCTGCTGCCCGACAACCACTACCTGAGCACCCAGTC
CAAGCTGAGCAAAGACCCCAACGAGAAGCGCGATCACATGGTCCTGCTGGAGTTCGTGACCGCCGCCGGG
ATCACTCTCGGCATGGACGAGCTGTACAAGTGAGAATTCGATATCAAGCTTATCGATAATCAACCTCTGG
ATTACAAAATTTGTGAAAGATTGACTGGTATTCTTAACTATGTTGCTCCTTTTACGCTATGTGGATACGC
TGCTTTAATGCCTTTGTATCATGCTATTGCTTCCCGTATGGCTTTCATTTTCTCCTCCTTGTATAAATCC
TGGTTGCTGTCTCTTTATGAGGAGTTGTGGCCCGTTGTCAGGCAACGTGGCGTGGTGTGCACTGTGTTTG
CTGACGCAACCCCCACTGGTTGGGGCATTGCCACCACCTGTCAGCTCCTTTCCGGGACTTTCGCTTTCCC
CCTCCCTATTGCCACGGCGGAACTCATCGCCGCCTGCCTTGCCCGCTGCTGGACAGGGGCTCGGCTGTTG
GGCACTGACAATTCCGTGGTGTTGTCGGGGAAATCATCGTCCTTTCCTTGGCTGCTCGCCTATGTTGCCA
CCTGGATTCTGCGCGGGACGTCCTTCTGCTACGTCCCTTCGGCCCTCAATCCAGCGGACCTTCCTTCCCG
CGGCCTGCTGCCGGCTCTGCGGCCTCTTCCGCGTCTTCGCCTTCGCCCTCAGACGAGTCGGATCTCCCTT
TGGGCCGCCTCCCCGCATCGATACCGAGCGCTGCTCGAGAGATCTACGGGTGGCATCCCTGTGACCCCTC
CCCAGTGCCTCTCCTGGCCCTGGAAGTTGCCACTCCAGTGCCCACCAGCCTTGTCCTAATAAAATTAAGT
TGCATCATTTTGTCTGACTAGGTGTCCTTCTATAATATTATGGGGTGGAGGGGGGTGGTATGGAGCAAGG
GGCAAGTTGGGAAGACAACCTGTAGGGCCTGCGGGGTCTATTGGGAACCAAGCTGGAGTGCAGTGGCACA
ATCTTGGCTCACTGCAATCTCCGCCTCCTGGGTTCAAGCGATTCTCCTGCCTCAGCCTCCCGAGTTGTTG
GGATTCCAGGCATGCATGACCAGGCTCAGCTAATTTTTGTTTTTTTGGTAGAGACGGGGTTTCACCATAT
TGGCCAGGCTGGTCTCCAACTCCTAATCTCAGGTGATCTACCCACCTTGGCCTCCCAAATTGCTGGGATT
ACAGGCGTGAACCACTGCTCCCTTCCCTGTCCTTCTGATTTTGTAGGTAACCACGTGCGGACCGAGCGGC
CGCAGGAACCCCTAGTGATGGAGTTGGCCACTCCCTCTCTGCGCGCTCGCTCGCTCACTGAGGCCGGGCG
ACCAAAGGTCGCCCGACGCCCGGGCTTTGCCCGGGCGGCCTCAGTGAGCGAGCGAGCGCGCAGCTGCCTG
CAGGGGCGCCTGATGCGGTATTTTCTCCTTACGCATCTGTGCGGTATTTCACACCGCATA
[95 nt withheld, positions 3351-3445]
T
[46 nt withheld, positions 3447-3492]
C
[141 nt withheld, positions 3494-3634]
CCTTTGACGTTGGAGTCCACGTTCTTT
[37 nt withheld, positions 3662-3698]
ACTCTATCTCGGGCTATTCTTTTGATTTATAAGGGATTTTGCCGATTTCGGTCTATTGGTTAAAAAATGA
GCTGATTTAACAAAAATTTAACGCGAATTTTAACAAAATATTAACGTTTACAATTTTATGGTGCACTCTC
AGTACAATCTGCTCTGATGCCGCATAGTTAAGCCAGCCCCGACACCCGCCAACACCCGCTGACGCGCCCT
GACGGGCTTGTCTGCTCCCGGCATCCGCTTACAGACAAGCTGTGACCGTCTCCGGGAGCTGCATGTGTCA
GAGGTTTTCACCGTCATCACCGAAACGCGCGAGACGAAAGGGCCTCGTGATACGCCTATTTTTATAGGTT
AATGTCATGATAATAATGGTTTCTTAGACGTCAGGTGGCACTTTTCGGGGAAATGTGCGCGGAACCCCTA
TTTGTTTATTTTTCTAAATACATTCAAATATGTATCCGCTCATGAGACAATAACCCTGATAAATGCTTCA
ATAATATTGAAAAAGGAAGAGTATGAGTATTCAACATTTCCGTGTCGCCCTTATTCCCTTTTTTGCGGCA
TTTTGCCTTCCTGTTTTTGCTCACCCAGAAACGCTGGTGAAAGTAAAAGATGCTGAAGATCAGTTGGGTG
CACGAGTGGGTTACATCGAACTGGATCTCAACAGCGGTAAGATCCTTGAGAGTTTTCGCCCCGAAGAACG
TTTTCCAATGATGAGCACTTTTAAAGTTCTGCTATGTGGCGCGGTATTATCCCGTATTGACGCCGGGCAA
GAGCAACTCGGTCGCCGCATACACTATTCTCAGAATGACTTGGTTGAGTACTCACCAGTCACAGAAAAGC
ATCTTACGGATGGCATGACAGTAAGAGAATTATGCAGTGCTGCCATAACCATGAGTGATAACACTGCGGC
CAACTTACTTCTGACAACGATCGGAGGACCGAAGGAGCTAACCGCTTTTTTGCACAACATGGGGGATCAT
GTAACTCGCCTTGATCGTTGGGAACCGGAGCTGAATGAAGCCATACCAAACGACGAGCGTGACACCACGA
TGCCTGTAGCAATGGCAACAACGTTGCGCAAACTATTAACTGGCGAACTACTTACTCTAGCTTCCCGGCA
ACAATTAATAGACTGGATGGAGGCGGATAAAGTTGCAGGACCACTTCTGCGCTCGGCCCTTCCGGCTGGC
TGGTTTATTGCTGATAAATCTGGAGCCGGTGAGCGTGGGTCTCGCGGTATCATTGCAGCACTGGGGCCAG
ATGGTAAGCCCTCCCGTATCGTAGTTATCTACACGACGGGGAGTCAGGCAACTATGGATGAACGAAATAG
ACAGATCGCTGAGATAGGTGCCTCACTGATTAAGCATTGGTAACTGTCAGACCAAGTTTACTCATATATA
CTTTAGATTGATTTAAAACTTCATTTTTAATTTAAAAGGATCTAGGTGAAGATCCTTTTTGATAATCTCA
TGACCAAAATCCCTTAACGTGAGTTTTCGTTCCACTGAGCGTCAGACCCCGTAGAAAAGATCAAAGGATC
TTCTTGAGATCCTTTTTTTCTGCGCGTAATCTGCTGCTTGCAAACAAAAAAACCACCGCTACCAGCGGTG
GTTTGTTTGCCGGATCAAGAGCTACCAACTCTTTTTCCGAAGGTAACTGGCTTCAGCAGAGCGCAGATAC
CAAATACTGTTCTTCTAGTGTAGCCGTAGTTAGGCCACCACTTCAAGAACTCTGTAGCACCGCCTACATA
CCTCGCTCTGCTAATCCTGTTACCAGTGGCTGCTGCCAGTGGCGATAAGTCGTGTCTTACCGGGTTGGAC
TCAAGACGATAGTTACCGGATAAGGCGCAGCGGTCGGGCTGAACGGGGGGTTCGTGCACACAGCCCAGCT
TGGAGCGAACGACCTACACCGAACTGAGATACCTACAGCGTGAGCTATGAGAAAGCGCCACGCTTCCCGA
AGGGAGAAAGGCGGACAGGTATCCGGTAAGCGGCAGGGTCGGAACAGGAGAGCGCACGAGGGAGCTTCCA
GGGGGAAACGCCTGGTATCTTTATAGTCCTGTCGGGTTTCGCCACCTCTGACTTGAGCGTCGATTTTTGT
GATGCTCGTCAGGGGGGCGGAGCCTATGGAAAAACGCCAGCAACGCGGCCTTTTTACGGTTCCTGGCCTT
TTGCTGGCCTTTTGCTCACATGT
Features (pLannotate 1.2.2; 19 found; start..end, strand, type, name):
     12..39      +  repeat_region  AAV2 ITR (fragment): inverted terminal repeat of adeno-associated virus serotype 2 inverted
     68..95      +  repeat_region  AAV2 ITR (fragment): inverted terminal repeat of adeno-associated virus serotype 2 inverted
    210..513     +  enhancer       CMV enhancer: human cytomegalovirus immediate early enhancer
    515..792     +  promoter       chicken β-actin promoter: No description available
    793..928     +  intron         hybrid intron (fragment): hybrid between chicken β-actin (CBA) and minute virus of mice (MMV) introns (Gray et al., 2011)
    993..1198    +  intron         chimeric intron (fragment): chimera between introns from chicken β-actin and rabbit β-globin
   1196..1258    +  CDS            HBB (fragment): HBB_LEPEU - Experimental evidence at protein level: Swiss-Prot protein existence level 1. Involved in oxygen transport from the lung to the various peripheral tissues. From Lepus europaeus (European hare).
   1274..1990    +  CDS            mTurquoise2: mTurquoise2 is a basic (constitutively fluorescent) cyan fluorescent protein published in 2012, derived from Aequorea victoria. It is reported to be a rapidly-maturing monomer with very low acid sensitivity.
   1994..2018    +  misc_feature   MCS (fragment): pBluescript multiple cloning site
   2018..2606    +  misc_feature   WPRE: woodchuck hepatitis virus posttranscriptional regulatory element
   2638..3114    +  polyA_signal   hGH poly(A) signal: human growth hormone polyadenylation signal
   3154..3294    +  repeat_region  AAV2 ITR: inverted terminal repeat of adeno-associated virus serotype 2 inverted
   3299..3350    -  misc_feature   bom (fragment): basis of mobility region from pBR322
   3369..3824    +  rep_origin     f1 ori (sequence partly withheld): f1 bacteriophage origin of replication; arrow indicates direction of (+) strand synthesis
   3825..3874    -  misc_feature   bom (fragment): basis of mobility region from pBR322
   3976..4011    -  CDS            rop (fragment): Rop protein, which maintains plasmids at low copy number; rop
   4106..4210    +  promoter       AmpR promoter: bla
   4211..5071    +  CDS            AmpR: β-lactamase; bla; confers resistance to ampicillin, carbenicillin, and related antibiotics
   5242..5830    +  rep_origin     ori: high-copy-number ColE1/pMB1/pBR322/pUC origin of replication
