[The description below was written by a language model from this plasmid's Addgene catalogue record and pLannotate feature annotations shown in this document.]
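Description:
pAAV-CAG-mTurquoise2 is an adeno-associated virus transfer (genome) plasmid built on a pAAV backbone for mammalian expression of a cyan fluorescent reporter. It is propagated in bacteria as a high-copy plasmid through a ColE1/pUC-type origin and selected with ampicillin via the β-lactamase gene and its own promoter. An f1 phage origin is also present in the backbone. The sequenced record is about 5.9 kb. The annotation finds a complete AAV2 inverted terminal repeat downstream of the cassette, but only short ITR fragments at the upstream end. This may reflect the difficulty of sequencing and annotating these hairpin-forming repeats rather than a true truncation, although the record does not settle this. A recombination-deficient growth strain is listed, consistent with the usual instability of ITRs.

Between the ITRs lies a single constitutive expression cassette. The CAG promoter is annotated in its usual parts: the human CMV immediate-early enhancer, the chicken β-actin promoter, and a chimeric chicken β-actin/rabbit β-globin intron. The small "HBB" fragment called just before the coding sequence is most likely the β-globin exon remnant at the end of this intron. This promoter drives the mTurquoise2 coding sequence, a bright, monomeric, rapidly maturing cyan protein derived from Aequorea victoria GFP. Downstream, a WPRE enhances transcript stability and expression, and a human growth hormone polyadenylation signal terminates the message.

When supplied with rep/cap and helper functions, the ITR-flanked segment is packaged into recombinant AAV particles. The stated purpose is ubiquitous mTurquoise2 expression. The associated work concerns engineered capsids for noninvasive delivery to the central and peripheral nervous systems, where such a genome serves as a reporter of transduced cells.
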