Addgene plasmid #99122: pAAV-CAG-mTurquoise2
Purpose: An AAV genome that ubiquitously expresses the fluorescent protein mTurquoise2 from the CAG promoter
Depositing lab: Viviana Gradinaru. Depositing organization: California Institute of Technology. Publication: Engineered AAVs for efficient noninvasive gene delivery to the central and peripheral nervous systems. Chan KY, Jang MJ, Yoo BB, Greenbaum A, Ravi N, Wu WL, Sanchez-Guardado L, Lois C, Mazmanian SK, Deverman BE, Gradinaru V. Nat Neurosci. 2017 Aug;20(8):1172-1179. doi: 10.1038/nn.4593. Epub 2017 Jun 26. PubMed 28671695.
Backbone
  Vector backbone: pAAV
  Vector type: Mammalian Expression, AAV
Growth in bacteria
  Bacterial resistance: Ampicillin, 100 μg/mL
  Growth temperature: 37°C
  Growth strain: NEB Stable
  Copy number: High Copy
Gene/Insert
  Gene/Insert name: mTurquoise2
  Insert size (bp): 3305
  Promoter: CAG
  Cloning method: Restriction Enzyme; 5′ cloning site KpnI (not destroyed); 3′ cloning site EcoRI/HindIII (not destroyed)
Terms and licenses: Academic/Nonprofit Terms; Industry Terms: Not Available to Industry
How to cite: pAAV-CAG-mTurquoise2 was a gift from Viviana Gradinaru (Addgene plasmid # 99122 ; http://n2t.net/addgene:99122 ; RRID:Addgene_99122)
